>Addgene plasmid #20751 | pFA6a-6xGLY-FLAG-kanMX6 | depositor full sequence | sequence record 9643 | Author sequence
ACGCGGCCGCCAGCTGAAGCTTCGTACGCTGCAGGTCGACGGATCCCCGGGTTAATTAACGGGGGAGGCG
GGGGTGGAGATTACAAGGACGACGATGACAAGTAGGGCGCGCCACTTCTAAATAAGCGAATTTCTTATGA
TTTATGATTTTTATTATTAAATAAGTTATAAAAAAAATAAGTGTATACAAATTTTAAAGTGACTCTTAGG
TTTTAAAACGAAAATTCTTATTCTTGAGTAACTCTTTCCTGTAGGTCAGGTTGCTTTCTCAGGTATAGTA
TGAGGTCGCTCTTATTGACCACACCTCTACCGGCAGATCCGCTAGGGATAACAGGGTAATATAGATCTGT
TTAGCTTGCCTCGTCCCCGCCGGGTCACCCGGCCAGCGACATGGAGGCCCAGAATACCCTCCTTGACAGT
CTTGACGTGCGCAGCTCAGGGGCATGATGTGACTGTCGCCCGTACATTTAGCCCATACATCCCCATGTAT
AATCATTTGCATCCATACATTTTGATGGCCGCACGGCGCGAAGCAAAAATTACGGCTCCTCGCTGCAGAC
CTGCGAGCAGGGAAACGCTCCCCTCACAGACGCGTTGAATTGTCCCCACGCCGCGCCCCTGTAGAGAAAT
ATAAAAGGTTAGGATTTGCCACTGAGGTTCTTCTTTCATATACTTCCTTTTAAAATCTTGCTAGGATACA
GTTCTCACATCACATCCGAACATAAACAACCATGGGTAAGGAAAAGACTCACGTTTCGAGGCCGCGATTA
AATTCCAACATGGATGCTGATTTATATGGGTATAAATGGGCTCGCGATAATGTCGGGCAATCAGGTGCGA
CAATCTATCGATTGTATGGGAAGCCCGATGCGCCAGAGTTGTTTCTGAAACATGGCAAAGGTAGCGTTGC
CAATGATGTTACAGATGAGATGGTCAGACTAAACTGGCTGACGGAATTTATGCCTCTTCCGACCATCAAG
CATTTTATCCGTACTCCTGATGATGCATGGTTACTCACCACTGCGATCCCCGGCAAAACAGCATTCCAGG
TATTAGAAGAATATCCTGATTCAGGTGAAAATATTGTTGATGCGCTGGCAGTGTTCCTGCGCCGGTTGCA
TTCGATTCCTGTTTGTAATTGTCCTTTTAACAGCGATCGCGTATTTCGTCTCGCTCAGGCGCAATCACGA
ATGAATAACGGTTTGGTTGATGCGAGTGATTTTGATGACGAGCGTAATGGCTGGCCTGTTGAACAAGTCT
GGAAAGAAATGCATAAGCTTTTGCCATTCTCACCGGATTCAGTCGTCACTCATGGTGATTTCTCACTTGA
TAACCTTATTTTTGACGAGGGGAAATTAATAGGTTGTATTGATGTTGGACGAGTCGGAATCGCAGACCGA
TACCAGGATCTTGCCATCCTATGGAACTGCCTCGGTGAGTTTTCTCCTTCATTACAGAAACGGCTTTTTC
AAAAATATGGTATTGATAATCCTGATATGAATAAATTGCAGTTTCATTTGATGCTCGATGAGTTTTTCTA
ATCAGTACTGACAATAAAAAGATTCTTGTTTTCAAGAACTTGTCATTTGTATAGTTTTTTTATATTGTAG
TTGTTCTATTTTAATCAAATGTTAGCGTGATTTATATTTTTTTTCGCCTCGACATCATCTGCCCAGATGC
GAAGTTAAGTGCGCAGAAAGTAATATCATGCGTCAATCGTATGTGAATGCTGGTCGCTATACTGCTGTCG
ATTCGATACTAACGCCGCCATCCAGTTTAAACGAGCTCGAATTCATCGATGATATCAGATCCACTAGTGG
CCTATGCGGCCGCGGATCTGCCGGTCTCCCTATAGTGAGTCGTATTAATTTCGATAAGCCAGGTTAACCT
GCATTAATGAATCGGCCAACGCGCGGGGAGAGGCGGTTTGCGTATTGGGCGCTCTTCCGCTTCCTCGCTC
ACTGACTCGCTGCGCTCGGTCGTTCGGCTGCGGCGAGCGGTATCAGCTCACTCAAAGGCGGTAATACGGT
TATCCACAGAATCAGGGGATAACGCAGGAAAGAACATGTGAGCAAAAGGCCAGCAAAAGGCCAGGAACCG
TAAAAAGGCCGCGTTGCTGGCGTTTTTCCATAGGCTCCGCCCCCCTGACGAGCATCACAAAAATCGACGC
TCAAGTCAGAGGTGGCGAAACCCGACAGGACTATAAAGATACCAGGCGTTTCCCCCTGGAAGCTCCCTCG
TGCGCTCTCCTGTTCCGACCCTGCCGCTTACCGGATACCTGTCCGCCTTTCTCCCTTCGGGAAGCGTGGC
GCTTTCTCAATGCTCACGCTGTAGGTATCTCAGTTCGGTGTAGGTCGTTCGCTCCAAGCTGGGCTGTGTG
CACGAACCCCCCGTTCAGCCCGACCGCTGCGCCTTATCCGGTAACTATCGTCTTGAGTCCAACCCGGTAA
GACACGACTTATCGCCACTGGCAGCAGCCACTGGTAACAGGATTAGCAGAGCGAGGTATGTAGGCGGTGC
TACAGAGTTCTTGAAGTGGTGGCCTAACTACGGCTACACTAGAAGGACAGTATTTGGTATCTGCGCTCTG
CTGAAGCCAGTTACCTTCGGAAAAAGAGTTGGTAGCTCTTGATCCGGCAAACAAACCACCGCTGGTAGCG
GTGGTTTTTTTGTTTGCAAGCAGCAGATTACGCGCAGAAAAAAAGGATCTCAAGAAGATCCTTTGATCTT
TTCTACGGGGTCTGACGCTCAGTGGAACGAAAACTCACGTTAAGGGATTTTGGTCATGAGATTATCAAAA
AGGATCTTCACCTAGATCCTTTTAAATTAAAAATGAAGTTTTAAATCAATCTAAAGTATATATGAGTAAA
CTTGGTCTGACAGTTACCAATGCTTAATCAGTGAGGCACCTATCTCAGCGATCTGTCTATTTCGTTCATC
CATAGTTGCCTGACTCCCCGTCGTGTAGATAACTACGATACGGGAGGGCTTACCATCTGGCCCCAGTGCT
GCAATGATACCGCGAGACCCACGCTCACCGGCTCCAGATTTATCAGCAATAAACCAGCCAGCCGGAAGGG
CCGAGCGCAGAAGTGGTCCTGCAACTTTATCCGCCTCCATCCAGTCTATTAATTGTTGCCGGGAAGCTAG
AGTAAGTAGTTCGCCAGTTAATAGTTTGCGCAACGTTGTTGCCATTGCTACAGGCATCGTGGTGTCACGC
TCGTCGTTTGGTATGGCTTCATTCAGCTCCGGTTCCCAACGATCAAGGCGAGTTACATGATCCCCCATGT
TGTGCAAAAAAGCGGTTAGCTCCTTCGGTCCTCCGATCGTTGTCAGAAGTAAGTTGGCCGCAGTGTTATC
ACTCATGGTTATGGCAGCACTGCATAATTCTCTTACTGTCATGCCATCCGTAAGATGCTTTTCTGTGACT
GGTGAGTACTCAACCAAGTCATTCTGAGAATAGTGTATGCGGCGACCGAGTTGCTCTTGCCCGGCGTCAA
TACGGGATAATACCGCGCCACATAGCAGAACTTTAAAAGTGCTCATCATTGGAAAACGTTCTTCGGGGCG
AAAACTCTCAAGGATCTTACCGCTGTTGAGATCCAGTTCGATGTAACCCACTCGTGCACCCAACTGATCT
TCAGCATCTTTTACTTTCACCAGCGTTTCTGGGTGAGCAAAAACAGGAAGGCAAAATGCCGCAAAAAAGG
GAATAAGGGCGACACGGAAATGTTGAATACTCATACTCTTCCTTTTTCAATATTATTGAAGCATTTATCA
GGGTTATTGTCTCATGAGCGGATACATATTTGAATGTATTTAGAAAAATAAACAAATAGGGGTTCCGCGC
ACATTTCCCCGAAAAGTGCCACCTGACGTCTAAGAAACCATTATTATCATGACATTAACCTATAAAAATA
GGCGTATCACGAGGCCCTTTCGTCTCGCGCGTTTCGGTGATGACGGTGAAAACCTCTGACACATGCAGCT
CCCGGAGACGGTCACAGCTTGTCTGTAAGCGGATGCCGGGAGCAGACAAGCCCGTCAGGGCGCGTCAGCG
GGTGTTGGCGGGTGTCGGGGCTGGCTTAACTATGCGGCATCAGAGCAGATTGTACTGAGAGTGCACCATA
TGGACATATTGTCGTTAGAACGCGGCTACAATTAATACATAACCTTATGTATCATACACATACGATTTAG
GTGACACTATAGA
Features (pLannotate 1.2.2; 11 found; start..end, strand, type, name):
     79..102     +  CDS            FLAG: FLAG® epitope tag, followed by an enterokinase cleavage site
    126..313     +  terminator     ADH1 terminator: S. cerevisiae ADH1; transcription terminator for the S. cerevisiae alcohol dehydrogenase 1 (ADH1) gene
    388..1744    +  gene           kanMX: yeast selectable marker conferring kanamycin resistance (Wach et al., 1994)
   1849..1867    -  promoter       T7 promoter: promoter for bacteriophage T7 RNA polymerase
   1889..1942    -  CDS            lacI (fragment): lac repressor; lacI; The lac repressor binds to the lac operator to inhibit transcription in E. coli. This inhibition can be relieved by adding lactose or isopropyl-β-D-thiogalactopyranoside (IPTG).
   2125..2713    -  rep_origin     ori: high-copy-number ColE1/pMB1/pBR322/pUC origin of replication
   2884..3744    -  CDS            AmpR: β-lactamase; bla; confers resistance to ampicillin, carbenicillin, and related antibiotics
   3745..3849    -  promoter       AmpR promoter: bla
   3944..3979    +  CDS            rop (fragment): Rop protein, which maintains plasmids at low copy number; rop
   4081..4132    +  misc_feature   bom (fragment): basis of mobility region from pBR322
   4195..4213    +  promoter       SP6 promoter: promoter for bacteriophage SP6 RNA polymerase
