[The description below was written by a language model from this plasmid's Addgene catalogue record and pLannotate feature annotations shown in this document.]
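Description:
pFA6a-6xGLY-FLAG-kanMX6 is a template plasmid from the pFA6a family, designed for PCR-based C-terminal epitope tagging of chromosomal genes in Saccharomyces cerevisiae rather than for expressing a cloned gene; the record accordingly lists it as an empty backbone with no insert. It is maintained in E. coli through a high-copy ColE1/pUC-type origin and an ampicillin resistance gene (β-lactamase with its own promoter). No yeast origin of replication or centromere is annotated, which fits its role as a source of an integrating cassette rather than an episomal yeast vector. Short lacI, rop and bom fragments annotated in the backbone appear to be non-functional remnants of earlier cloning vectors.

The working module sits between the flanking SP6 and T7 promoters, which also serve as sequencing primer sites. It comprises a FLAG epitope coding sequence, which the plasmid name indicates is preceded by a six-glycine linker (the linker itself is not separately annotated), followed by the S. cerevisiae ADH1 transcription terminator and the kanMX marker, which confers G418 resistance in yeast. The catalogue entry gives PacI and PmeI as the cloning sites associated with this module.

In typical use, the tag–terminator–marker cassette is amplified with primers carrying homology to the 3′ end of a target open reading frame and the region just downstream. Homologous recombination in yeast then fuses the flexible glycine linker and FLAG tag in frame to the end of the endogenous protein, supplies the ADH1 terminator, and allows integrants to be selected on G418. The tagged protein remains under its native promoter and can be detected or purified through the small FLAG epitope.
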