Addgene plasmid #20751: pFA6a-6xGLY-FLAG-kanMX6
Purpose: (Empty Backbone)
Depositing lab: Mark Hochstrasser. Depositing organization: Yale University. Publication: Small epitope-linker modules for PCR-based C-terminal tagging in Saccharomyces cerevisiae. Funakoshi M, Hochstrasser M. Yeast. 2009 Feb 25. 26(3):185-192. 10.1002/yea.1658 PubMed 19243080.
Backbone
  Vector backbone: pFA6a
  Backbone size (bp): 2513
  Vector type: Yeast Expression ; PCR-based C-terminal tagging
  Selectable markers: G418
Growth in bacteria
  Bacterial resistance: Ampicillin, 100 μg/mL
  Growth temperature: 37°C
  Growth strain: DH5alpha
  Copy number: Unknown
Gene/Insert
  Gene/Insert name: None
  Cloning method: Restriction Enzyme; 5′ cloning site PacI (unknown if destroyed); 3′ cloning site PmeI (unknown if destroyed)
  Sequencing primers: 5′ SP6; 3′ T7
Terms and licenses: Academic/Nonprofit Terms; Industry Terms: Not Available to Industry
How to cite: pFA6a-6xGLY-FLAG-kanMX6 was a gift from Mark Hochstrasser (Addgene plasmid # 20751 ; http://n2t.net/addgene:20751 ; RRID:Addgene_20751)
