>Addgene plasmid #20751 | pFA6a-6xGLY-FLAG-kanMX6 | addgene partial sequence | sequence record 26604 | 20751 with T7
CNTAGGCNACTAGTGGANCTGATATCATCGATGAATTCGAGCTCGTTTAAACTGGATGGCGGCGTTAGTA
TCGAATCGACAGCAGTATAGCGACCAGCATTCACATACGATTGACGCATGATATTACTTTCTGCGCACTT
AACTTCGCATCTGGGCAGATGATGTCGAGGCGAAAAAAAATATAAATCACGCTAACATTTGATTAAAATA
GAACAACTACAATATAAAAAAACTATACAAATGACAAGTTCTTGAAAACAAGAATCTTTTTATTGTCAGT
ACTGATTAGAAAAACTCATCGAGCATCAAATGAAACTGCAATTTATTCATATCAGGATTATCAATACCAT
ATTTTTGAAAAAGCCGTTTCTGTAATGAAGGAGAAAACTCACCGAGGCAGTTCCATAGGATGGCAAGATC
CTGGTATCGGTCTGCGATTCCGACTCGTCCAACATCAATACAACCTATTAATTTCCCCTCGTCAAAAATA
AGGTTATCAAGTGAGAAATCACCATGAGTGACGACTGAATCCGGTGAGAATGGCAAAAGCTTATGCATTT
CTTTCCAGACTTGTTCAACAGGCCAGCCATTACGCTCGTCATCAAAATCACTCGCATCNNNNNNNNNTNN
TNNNNTTNNNNGATNNNNNNNGAGCGAGACGAAATACGCGATCGCTGTTAAAAGGACAATTACAAACAGG
AATCGANNNNNNNNGGCGCAGNNNNNNNGCCNGCGCATCAACAATATTTTCNNCCTGAATCNNNTATTCT
TCTAATACNN
